Addgene plasmid #134880: pCAT203
Purpose: Bacterial expression
Depositing lab: Thomas Howard. Depositing organization: Newcastle University (UK). Publication: pCAT vectors overcome inefficient electroporation of Cupriavidus necator H16. Azubuike CC, Gatehouse AMR, Howard TP. N Biotechnol. 2021 Nov 25;65:20-30. doi: 10.1016/j.nbt.2021.07.003. Epub 2021 Jul 29. PubMed 34333160.
Backbone
  Vector backbone: pBBR1MCS-2
  Vector type: Bacterial Expression, Synthetic Biology
Growth in bacteria
  Bacterial resistance: Kanamycin, 50 μg/mL
  Growth temperature: 37°C
  Growth strain: DH5alpha
  Copy number: Low Copy
Gene/Insert
  Gene/Insert name: mRFP1
  Species: Synthetic
  Insert size (bp): 926
  Cloning method: Unknown
Terms and licenses: Academic/Nonprofit Terms; Industry Terms: Not Available to Industry
Depositor comments: Plasmid parts were assembled using Golden gate method
How to cite: pCAT203 was a gift from Thomas Howard (Addgene plasmid # 134880 ; http://n2t.net/addgene:134880 ; RRID:Addgene_134880)
