[The description below was written by a language model from this plasmid's Addgene catalogue record and pLannotate feature annotations shown in this document.]
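Description:
pCAT203 is a compact (about 3.6 kb) broad-host-range bacterial expression plasmid derived from pBBR1MCS-2 and assembled from modular parts by Golden Gate cloning. It replicates through the pBBR1 oriV together with the plasmid-encoded pBBR1 Rep protein, a system originally from Bordetella bronchiseptica that functions in many Gram-negative species. It is recorded as low copy and is propagated in E. coli DH5alpha. Selection is by kanamycin, conferred by an aph(3')-Ia aminoglycoside phosphotransferase gene that lies on the opposite strand to the other annotated features.

The payload is a synthetic mRFP1 cassette of roughly 0.9 kb encoding the monomeric red fluorescent derivative of DsRed. The coding sequence is followed by two transcription terminators in tandem, rrnB T1 and the phage T7 early terminator T7Te, which insulate the downstream marker from read-through. No promoter is explicitly annotated. The only feature immediately upstream of mRFP1 is a short segment matched to a phage T5 protein fragment. This probably reflects T5-derived regulatory sequence rather than a real coding region, but the record does not state which promoter or ribosome binding site drives the reporter.

The two sequence records, a long-read full sequence and an analyzer sequence, differ by a single nucleotide in length. They show the same seven features in the same order, only with different start coordinates. According to the associated publication title, the pCAT vector series was built to overcome inefficient electroporation of Cupriavidus necator H16. pCAT203 thus presumably serves as a fluorescent reporter plasmid for assessing transformation and expression in that host, although the record does not describe its specific role in the series.
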