Features (pLannotate 1.2.2; 7 found; start..end, strand, type, name):
      1..772     +  rep_origin     pBBR1 oriV: replication origin of the broad-host-range plasmid pBBR1 from Bordetella bronchiseptica; requires the pBBR1 Rep protein for replication
    773..1435    +  CDS            pBBR1 Rep: replication protein for the broad-host-range plasmid pBBR1 from Bordetella bronchiseptica
   1530..1601    +  CDS            TTTP_BPT5 (fragment): Experimental evidence at transcript level: Swiss-Prot protein existence level 2. Plays an essential role in tail assembly by capping the rapidly polymerizing tail once it has reached its requisite length and serving as the interaction surface for the completion protein. From Escherichia phage T5 (Enterobacteria phage T5).
   1630..2307    +  CDS            mRFP1: monomeric derivative of DsRed (Campbell et al., 2002)
   2340..2411    +  terminator     rrnB T1 terminator: transcription terminator T1 from the E. coli rrnB gene
   2427..2454    +  terminator     T7Te terminator: phage T7 early transcription terminator
   2524..3339    -  CDS            KanR: aminoglycoside phosphotransferase; aph(3')-Ia; confers resistance to kanamycin in bacteria or G418 (Geneticin®) in eukaryotes
>Addgene plasmid #134880 | pCAT203 | addgene full sequence | sequence record 485707 | Addgene Long Read Sequencing Result
GCGGCCACCGGCTGGCTCGCTTCGCTCGGCCCGTGGACAACCCTGCTGGACAAGCTGATGGACAGGCTGC
GCCTGCCCACGAGCTTGACCACAGGGATTGCCCACCGGCTACCCAGCCTTCGACCACATACCCACCGGCT
CCAACTGCGCGGCCTGCGGCCTTGCCCCATCAATTTTTTTAATTTTCTCTGGGGAAAAGCCTCCGGCCTG
CGGCCTGCGCGCTTCGCTTGCCGGTTGGACACCAAGTGGAAGGCGGGTCAAGGCTCGCGCAGCGACCGCG
CAGCGGCTTGGCCTTGACGCGCCTGGAACGACCCAAGCCTATGCGAGTGGGGGCAGTCGAAGGGCGAAGC
CCGCCCGCCTGCCCCCCGAGCCTCACGGCGGCGAGTGCGGGGGTTCCAAGGGGGCAGCGCCACCTTGGGC
AAGGCCGAAGGCCGCGCAGTCGATCAACAAGCCCCGGAGGGGCCACTTTTTGCCGGAGGGGGAGCCGCGC
CGAAGGCGTGGGGGAACCCCGCAGGGGTGCCCTTCTTTGGGCACCAAAGAACTAGATATAGGGCGAAATG
CGAAAGACTTAAAAATCAACAACTTAAAAAAGGGGGGTACGCAACAGCTCATTGCGGCACCCCCCGCAAT
AGCTCATTGCGTAGGTTAAAGAAAATCTGTAATTGACTGCCACTTTTACGCAACGCATAATTGTTGTCGC
GCTGCCGAAAAGTTGCAGCTGATTGCGCATGGTGCCGCAACCGTGCGGCACCCCTACCGCATGGAGATAA
GCATGGCCACGCAGTCCAGAGAAATCGGCATTCAAGCCAAGAACAAGCCCGGTCACTGGGTGCAAACGGA
ACGCAAAGCGCATGAGGCGTGGGCCGGGCTTATTGCGAGGAAACCCACGGCGGCAATGCTGCTGCATCAC
CTCGTGGCGCAGATGGGCCACCAGAACGCCGTGGTGGTCAGCCAGAAGACACTTTCCAAGCTCATCGGAC
GTTCTTTGCGGACGGTCCAATACGCAGTCAAGGACTTGGTGGCCGAGCGCTGGATCTCCGTCGTGAAGCT
CAACGGCCCCGGCACCGTGTCGGCCTACGTGGTCAATGACCGCGTGGCGTGGGGCCAGCCCCGCGACCAG
TTGCGCCTGTCGGTGTTCAGTGCCGCCGTGGTGGTTGATCACGACGACCAGGACGAATCGCTGTTGGGGC
ATGGCGACCTGCGCCGCATCCCGACCCTGTATCCGGGCGAGCAGCAACTACCGACCGGCCCCGGCGAGGA
GCCGCCCAGCCAGCCCGGCATTCCGGGCATGGAACCAGACCTGCCAGCCTTGACCGAAACGGAGGAATGG
GAACGGCGCGGGCAGCAGCGCCTGCCGATGCCCGATGAGCCGTGTTTTCTGGACGATGGCGAGCCGTTGG
AGCCGCCGACACGGGTCACGCTGCCGCGCCGGTAGCACTTGGGTTGCGCAGCAACCCGTAAGTGCGCTGT
TCCAGACTATCGGCTGTAGCCGCCTCGCCGCCCTATACCTTGTCTGGAACTTAATTAAAGCGGATATAAA
AACCGTTATTGACACAGGTGGAAATTTAGAATAACTTGTTAGTAAACCTAATGGATCGACCTTAGATCTT
TTAAGAAGGAGATATACATATGGCGAGTAGCGAAGACGTTATCAAAGAGTTCATGCGTTTCAAAGTTCGT
ATGGAAGGTTCCGTTAACGGTCACGAGTTCGAAATCGAAGGTGAAGGTGAAGGTCGTCCGTACGAAGGTA
CCCAGACCGCTAAACTGAAAGTTACCAAAGGTGGTCCGCTGCCGTTCGCTTGGGACATCCTGTCCCCGCA
GTTCCAGTACGGTTCCAAAGCTTACGTTAAACACCCGGCTGACATCCCGGACTACCTGAAACTGTCCTTC
CCGGAAGGTTTCAAATGGGAACGTGTTATGAACTTCGAAGACGGTGGTGTTGTTACCGTTACCCAGGACT
CCTCCCTGCAAGACGGTGAGTTCATCTACAAAGTTAAACTGCGTGGTACCAACTTCCCGTCCGACGGTCC
GGTTATGCAGAAAAAAACCATGGGTTGGGAAGCTTCCACCGAACGTATGTACCCGGAAGACGGTGCTCTG
AAAGGTGAAATCAAAATGCGTCTGAAACTGAAAGACGGTGGTCACTACGACGCTGAAGTTAAAACCACCT
ACATGGCTAAAAAACCGGTTCAGCTGCCGGGTGCTTACAAAACCGACATCAAACTGGACATCACCTCCCA
CAACGAAGACTACACCATCGTTGAACAGTACGAACGTGCTGAAGGTCGTCACTCCACCGGTGCTTAAGGA
TCCAAACTCGAGTAAGGATCTCCAGGCATCAAATAAAACGAAAGGCTCAGTCGAAAGACTGGGCCTTTCG
TTTTATCTGTTGTTTGTCGGTGAACGCTCTCTACTAGAGTCACACTGGCTCACCTTCGGGTGGGCCTTTC
TGCGAAGCGGCGCGCCGTCCCGTCAAGTCAGCGTAATGCTCTGCCAGTGTTACAACCAATTAACCAATTC
TGATTAGAAAAACTCATCGAGCATCAAATGAAACTGCAATTTATTCATATCAGGATTATCAATACCATAT
TTTTGAAAAAGCCGTTTCTGTAATGAAGGAGAAAACTCACCGAGGCAGTTCCATAGGATGGCAAGATCCT
GGTATCGGTCTGCGATTCCGACTCGTCCAACATCAATACAACCTATTAATTTCCCCTCGTCAAAAATAAG
GTTATCAAGTGAGAAATCACCATGAGTGACGACTGAATCCGGTGAGAATGGCAAAAGCTTATGCATTTCT
TTCCAGACTTGTTCAACAGGCCAGCCATTACGCTCGTCATCAAAATCACTCGCATCAACCAAACCGTTAT
TCATTCGTGATTGCGCCTGAGCGAGACGAAATACGCGATCGCTGTTAAAAGGACAATTACAAACAGGAAT
CGAATGCAACCGGCGCAGGAACACTGCCAGCGCATCAACAATATTTTCACCTGAATCAGGATATTCTTCT
AATACCTGGAATGCTGTTTTCCCGGGGATCGCAGTGGTGAGTAACCATGCATCATCAGGAGTACGGATAA
AATGCTTGATGGTCGGAAGAGGCATAAATTCCGTCAGCCAGTTTAGTCTGACCATCTCATCTGTAACATC
ATTGGCAACGCTACCTTTGCCATGTTTCAGAAACAACTCTGGCGCATCGGGCTTCCCATACAATCGATAG
ATTGTCGCACCTGATTGCCCGACATTATCGCGAGCCCATTTATACCCATATAAATCAGCATCCATGTTGG
AATTTAATCGCGGCCTCGAGCAAGACGTTTCCCGTTGAATATGGCTCATAACACCCCTTGTATTACTGTT
TATGTAAGCAGACAGTTTTATTGTTCATGATGATATATTTTTATCTTGTGCAATGTAACATCAGAGATTT
TGAGACACACGTGGCTTTCCAGGTGGCCGGCCCTTCGCAAAGTCGTGACCGCCTACGGCGGCTGCGGCGC
CCTACGGGCTTGCTCTCCGGGCTTCGCCCTGCGCGGTCGCTGCGCTCCCTTGCCAGCCCGTGGATATGTG
GACGATGGCCGCGA
