Features (pLannotate 1.2.2; 7 found; start..end, strand, type, name):
     14..85      +  CDS            TTTP_BPT5 (fragment): Experimental evidence at transcript level: Swiss-Prot protein existence level 2. Plays an essential role in tail assembly by capping the rapidly polymerizing tail once it has reached its requisite length and serving as the interaction surface for the completion protein. From Escherichia phage T5 (Enterobacteria phage T5).
    114..791     +  CDS            mRFP1: monomeric derivative of DsRed (Campbell et al., 2002)
    824..895     +  terminator     rrnB T1 terminator: transcription terminator T1 from the E. coli rrnB gene
    911..938     +  terminator     T7Te terminator: phage T7 early transcription terminator
   1008..1823    -  CDS            KanR: aminoglycoside phosphotransferase; aph(3')-Ia; confers resistance to kanamycin in bacteria or G418 (Geneticin®) in eukaryotes
   2070..2839    +  rep_origin     pBBR1 oriV: replication origin of the broad-host-range plasmid pBBR1 from Bordetella bronchiseptica; requires the pBBR1 Rep protein for replication
   2840..3502    +  CDS            pBBR1 Rep: replication protein for the broad-host-range plasmid pBBR1 from Bordetella bronchiseptica
>Addgene plasmid #134880 | pCAT203 | analyzer sequence | sequence record 259188
GAACTTAATTAAAGCGGATATAAAAACCGTTATTGACACAGGTGGAAATTTAGAATAACTTGTTAGTAAA
CCTAATGGATCGACCTTAGATCTTTTAAGAAGGAGATATACATATGGCGAGTAGCGAAGACGTTATCAAA
GAGTTCATGCGTTTCAAAGTTCGTATGGAAGGTTCCGTTAACGGTCACGAGTTCGAAATCGAAGGTGAAG
GTGAAGGTCGTCCGTACGAAGGTACCCAGACCGCTAAACTGAAAGTTACCAAAGGTGGTCCGCTGCCGTT
CGCTTGGGACATCCTGTCCCCGCAGTTCCAGTACGGTTCCAAAGCTTACGTTAAACACCCGGCTGACATC
CCGGACTACCTGAAACTGTCCTTCCCGGAAGGTTTCAAATGGGAACGTGTTATGAACTTCGAAGACGGTG
GTGTTGTTACCGTTACCCAGGACTCCTCCCTGCAAGACGGTGAGTTCATCTACAAAGTTAAACTGCGTGG
TACCAACTTCCCGTCCGACGGTCCGGTTATGCAGAAAAAAACCATGGGTTGGGAAGCTTCCACCGAACGT
ATGTACCCGGAAGACGGTGCTCTGAAAGGTGAAATCAAAATGCGTCTGAAACTGAAAGACGGTGGTCACT
ACGACGCTGAAGTTAAAACCACCTACATGGCTAAAAAACCGGTTCAGCTGCCGGGTGCTTACAAAACCGA
CATCAAACTGGACATCACCTCCCACAACGAAGACTACACCATCGTTGAACAGTACGAACGTGCTGAAGGT
CGTCACTCCACCGGTGCTTAAGGATCCAAACTCGAGTAAGGATCTCCAGGCATCAAATAAAACGAAAGGC
TCAGTCGAAAGACTGGGCCTTTCGTTTTATCTGTTGTTTGTCGGTGAACGCTCTCTACTAGAGTCACACT
GGCTCACCTTCGGGTGGGCCTTTCTGCGAAGCGGCGCGCCGTCCCGTCAAGTCAGCGTAATGCTCTGCCA
GTGTTACAACCAATTAACCAATTCTGATTAGAAAAACTCATCGAGCATCAAATGAAACTGCAATTTATTC
ATATCAGGATTATCAATACCATATTTTTGAAAAAGCCGTTTCTGTAATGAAGGAGAAAACTCACCGAGGC
AGTTCCATAGGATGGCAAGATCCTGGTATCGGTCTGCGATTCCGACTCGTCCAACATCAATACAACCTAT
TAATTTCCCCTCGTCAAAAATAAGGTTATCAAGTGAGAAATCACCATGAGTGACGACTGAATCCGGTGAG
AATGGCAAAAGCTTATGCATTTCTTTCCAGACTTGTTCAACAGGCCAGCCATTACGCTCGTCATCAAAAT
CACTCGCATCAACCAAACCGTTATTCATTCGTGATTGCGCCTGAGCGAGACGAAATACGCGATCGCTGTT
AAAAGGACAATTACAAACAGGAATCGAATGCAACCGGCGCAGGAACACTGCCAGCGCATCAACAATATTT
TCACCTGAATCAGGATATTCTTCTAATACCTGGAATGCTGTTTTCCCGGGGATCGCAGTGGTGAGTAACC
ATGCATCATCAGGAGTACGGATAAAATGCTTGATGGTCGGAAGAGGCATAAATTCCGTCAGCCAGTTTAG
TCTGACCATCTCATCTGTAACATCATTGGCAACGCTACCTTTGCCATGTTTCAGAAACAACTCTGGCGCA
TCGGGCTTCCCATACAATCGATAGATTGTCGCACCTGATTGCCCGACATTATCGCGAGCCCATTTATACC
CATATAAATCAGCATCCATGTTGGAATTTAATCGCGGCCTCGAGCAAGACGTTTCCCGTTGAATATGGCT
CATAACACCCCTTGTATTACTGTTTATGTAAGCAGACAGTTTTATTGTTCATGATGATATATTTTTATCT
TGTGCAATGTAACATCAGAGATTTTGAGACACAACGTGGCTTTCCAGGTGGCCGGCCCTTCGCAAAGTCG
TGACCGCCTACGGCGGCTGCGGCGCCCTACGGGCTTGCTCTCCGGGCTTCGCCCTGCGCGGTCGCTGCGC
TCCCTTGCCAGCCCGTGGATATGTGGACGATGGCCGCGAGCGGCCACCGGCTGGCTCGCTTCGCTCGGCC
CGTGGACAACCCTGCTGGACAAGCTGATGGACAGGCTGCGCCTGCCCACGAGCTTGACCACAGGGATTGC
CCACCGGCTACCCAGCCTTCGACCACATACCCACCGGCTCCAACTGCGCGGCCTGCGGCCTTGCCCCATC
AATTTTTTTAATTTTCTCTGGGGAAAAGCCTCCGGCCTGCGGCCTGCGCGCTTCGCTTGCCGGTTGGACA
CCAAGTGGAAGGCGGGTCAAGGCTCGCGCAGCGACCGCGCAGCGGCTTGGCCTTGACGCGCCTGGAACGA
CCCAAGCCTATGCGAGTGGGGGCAGTCGAAGGCGAAGCCCGCCCGCCTGCCCCCCGAGCCTCACGGCGGC
GAGTGCGGGGGTTCCAAGGGGGCAGCGCCACCTTGGGCAAGGCCGAAGGCCGCGCAGTCGATCAACAAGC
CCCGGAGGGGCCACTTTTTGCCGGAGGGGGAGCCGCGCCGAAGGCGTGGGGGAACCCCGCAGGGGTGCCC
TTCTTTGGGCACCAAAGAACTAGATATAGGGCGAAATGCGAAAGACTTAAAAATCAACAACTTAAAAAAG
GGGGGTACGCAACAGCTCATTGCGGCACCCCCCGCAATAGCTCATTGCGTAGGTTAAAGAAAATCTGTAA
TTGACTGCCACTTTTACGCAACGCATAATTGTTGTCGCGCTGCCGAAAAGTTGCAGCTGATTGCGCATGG
TGCCGCAACCGTGCGGCACCCTACCGCATGGAGATAAGCATGGCCACGCAGTCCAGAGAAATCGGCATTC
AAGCCAAGAACAAGCCCGGTCACTGGGTGCAAACGGAACGCAAAGCGCATGAGGCGTGGGCCGGGCTTAT
TGCGAGGAAACCCACGGCGGCAATGCTGCTGCATCACCTCGTGGCGCAGATGGGCCACCAGAACGCCGTG
GTGGTCAGCCAGAAGACACTTTCCAAGCTCATCGGACGTTCTTTGCGGACGGTCCAATACGCAGTCAAGG
ACTTGGTGGCCGAGCGCTGGATCTCCGTCGTGAAGCTCAACGGCCCCGGCACCGTGTCGGCCTACGTGGT
CAATGACCGCGTGGCGTGGGGCCAGCCCCGCGACCAGTTGCGCCTGTCGGTGTTCAGTGCCGCCGTGGTG
GTTGATCACGACGACCAGGACGAATCGCTGTTGGGGCATGGCGACCTGCGCCGCATCCCGACCCTGTATC
CGGGCGAGCAGCAACTACCGACCGGCCCCGGCGAGGAGCCGCCCAGCCAGCCCGGCATTCCGGGCATGGA
ACCAGACCTGCCAGCCTTGACCGAAACGGAGGAATGGGAACGGCGCGGGCAGCAGCGCCTGCCGATGCCC
GATGAGCCGTGTTTTCTGGACGATGGCGAGCCGTTGGAGCCGCCGACACGGGTCACGCTGCCGCGCCGGT
AGCACTTGGGTTGCGCAGCAACCCGTAAGTGCGCTGTTCCAGACTATCGGCTGTAGCCGCCTCGCCGCCC
TATACCTTGTCTG
